>Addgene plasmid #218258 | pAAV-synmiR-9-mRuby-Pro-EGFP-4×17 | addgene full sequence | sequence record 494325 | Addgene NGS Result
AGAGCAACTCGGTCGCCGCATACACTATTCTCAGAATGACTTGGTTGAGTACTCACCAGTCACAGAAAAG
CATCTTACGGATGGCATGACAGTAAGAGAATTATGCAGTGCTGCCATAACCATGAGTGATAACACTGCGG
CCAACTTACTTCTGACAACGATCGGAGGACCGAAGGAGCTAACCGCTTTTTTGCACAACATGGGGGATCA
TGTAACTCGCCTTGATCGTTGGGAACCGGAGCTGAATGAAGCCATACCAAACGACGAGCGTGACACCACG
ATGCCTGTAGCAATGGCAACAACGTTGCGCAAACTATTAACTGGCGAACTACTTACTCTAGCTTCCCGGC
AACAATTAATAGACTGGATGGAGGCGGATAAAGTTGCAGGACCACTTCTGCGCTCGGCCCTTCCGGCTGG
CTGGTTTATTGCTGATAAATCTGGAGCCGGTGAGCGTGGGTCTCGCGGTATCATTGCAGCACTGGGGCCA
GATGGTAAGCCCTCCCGTATCGTAGTTATCTACACGACGGGGAGTCAGGCAACTATGGATGAACGAAATA
GACAGATCGCTGAGATAGGTGCCTCACTGATTAAGCATTGGTAACTGTCAGACCAAGTTTACTCATATAT
ACTTTAGATTGATTTAAAACTTCATTTTTAATTTAAAAGGATCTAGGTGAAGATCCTTTTTGATAATCTC
ATGACCAAAATCCCTTAACGTGAGTTTTCGTTCCACTGAGCGTCAGACCCCGTAGAAAAGATCAAAGGAT
CTTCTTGAGATCCTTTTTTTCTGCGCGTAATCTGCTGCTTGCAAACAAAAAAACCACCGCTACCAGCGGT
GGTTTGTTTGCCGGATCAAGAGCTACCAACTCTTTTTCCGAAGGTAACTGGCTTCAGCAGAGCGCAGATA
CCAAATACTGTTCTTCTAGTGTAGCCGTAGTTAGGCCACCACTTCAAGAACTCTGTAGCACCGCCTACAT
ACCTCGCTCTGCTAATCCTGTTACCAGTGGCTGCTGCCAGTGGCGATAAGTCGTGTCTTACCGGGTTGGA
CTCAAGACGATAGTTACCGGATAAGGCGCAGCGGTCGGGCTGAACGGGGGGTTCGTGCACACAGCCCAGC
TTGGAGCGAACGACCTACACCGAACTGAGATACCTACAGCGTGAGCTATGAGAAAGCGCCACGCTTCCCG
AAGGGAGAAAGGCGGACAGGTATCCGGTAAGCGGCAGGGTCGGAACAGGAGAGCGCACGAGGGAGCTTCC
AGGGGGAAACGCCTGGTATCTTTATAGTCCTGTCGGGTTTCGCCACCTCTGACTTGAGCGTCGATTTTTG
TGATGCTCGTCAGGGGGGCGGAGCCTATGGAAAAACGCCAGCAACGCGGCCTTTTTACGGTTCCTGGCCT
TTTGCTGGCCTTTTGCTCACATGTCCTGCAGGCAGCTGCGCGCTCGCTCGCTCACTGAGGCCGCCCGGGC
GTCGGGCGACCTTTGGTCGCCCGGCCTCAGTGAGCGAGCGAGCGCGCAGAGAGGGAGTGGCCAACTCCAT
CACTAGGGGTTCCTGCGGCCGCACGCGTCACACAAAAAACCAACACACAGATCTAATGAAAATAAAGATC
TTTTATTATTTCTTCCACAAGCCTGCAGGAAAAAGAAAGAGGATGAATGGTCAGGAAAAGTGATTTAATT
TATACCATTTTAATTCAGCTTTGTAAAAATGTATCAAAGAGATAGCAAGGTATTCAGTTTTAGTAAACAA
GATAATTGCTCGAATTCTAGCCCCTTGAAGTCCGAGGCAGTAGGCATCAACACCTTTCTTAAAACTTATA
CATCTGTGGCTTCACTATAAGTTTTAAGAAAGGTGTTGGCGCTCACTGTCAACAGCAATATACCTTCTCG
AGCCTTCTGTTGGGTTAAGAAGTCGAAGTAATCCCAGCAAGTGTTTCCAAGATGTGCAGGCAACGATTCT
GTAAAGTACTGAAGCCTCATTCAAACTTACCTGCTACTTATATAGCTCGTCCATGCCACCACCAAGGTTG
CTGTATTTGGCAACTGCCACTTCTCTTTGCACTACGTAGGTTTCATTGTCACTCTCCTCGATCCTTTCCA
GGCGGTGATCAACGGCATGGACACCGGGCATCTTGATGTTCCCGACGGTCTTTTTTGACCTGTAAGTTGT
CACGAAGTTGCAGTGCAGATGGCCACCACCATCAACTTTCAGTGCGATGTCAGTGTATCCTCTCAGACCA
CCATCTGCTGGATACATCATCTCTGTATTAGGCTCCCAACCCTTGGTCTTCTTCTGCATCACGGGACCAT
TGGAGGGAAAGTTTACCCCTCTGACCTTGACGTTGTAGACGAGCTCGCCATCCTCAAGGCTGGTGTCCTG
CGTGACGGTGACGACTCCACCATCTTCGTATCTCGTAACTCTTTCCCAAGTAAAACCCTCAGGAAAGGAC
TGTTTAAAGAAATCAGGGATGTCGGCCGGGTACTTGATAAAGGTACGGCTGCCATACATGAACGACGTGG
CAAGAATGTCAAAGGCAAATGGCAGGGGTCCTCCCTCGATGACTTTGATCCTCATGGTTTGCACTCCCTC
GTACGGTCTGCCTTCTCCTTCACCTGTGCATTTGAATTGGTGGCCGTTGACCGAACCTTCCATGACCACC
TTCATACGCATATTTTCCTTGATCAGCTCTTCGCCCTTAGACACCATGGTGGCGTCGACTCACGACACCT
GTGTTCTGGCGGCAAACCCGTTGCGAAAAAGAACGTTCACGGCGACTACTGCACTTATATACGGTTCTCC
CCCACCCTCGGGAAAAAGGCGGAGCCAGTACACGACATCACTTTCCCAGTTTACCCCGCGCCACCTTCTC
TAGGCACCGGTTCAATTGCCGACCCCTCCCCCCAACTTCTCGGGGACTGTGGGCGATGTGCGCTCTGCCC
ACTGACGGGCACCGGAGCCCTATGACTTGCATAGCTGCGTATGGCGTTACATAACTTACGGTAAATGGCC
CGCCTGGCTGACCGCCCAACGACCCCCGCCCATTGACGTCAATAATGACGTATGTTCCCATAGTAACGCC
AATAGGGACTTTCCATTGACGTCAATGGGTGGAGTATTTACGGTAAACTGCCCACTTGGCAGTACATCAA
GTGTATCATATGCCAAGTACGCCCCCTATTGACGTCAATGACGGTAAATGGCCCGCCTGGCATTATGCCC
AGTACATGACCTTATGGGACTTTCCTACTTGGCAGTACATCTACGTATTAGTCATCGCTATTACCATGAA
TTGAGGGCGTCACCGCTAAGGCTCCGCCCCAGCCTGGGCTCCACAACCAATGAAGGGTAATCTCGACAAA
GAGCAAGGGGTGGGGCGCGGGCGCGCAGGTGCAGCAGCACACAGGCTGGTCGGGAGGGCGGGGCGCGACG
TCTGCCGTGCGGGGTCCCGGCATCGGTTGCGCGCGCGCTCCCTCCTCTCGGAGAGAGGGCTGTGGTAAAA
CCCGTCCGGAAACCACTTAAGCTTCGCCACCATGGTGAGCAAGGGCGAGGAGCTGTTCACCGGGGTGGTG
CCCATCCTGGTCGAGCTGGACGGCGACGTAAACGGCCACAAGTTCAGCGTGTCCGGCGAGGGCGAGGGCG
ATGCCACCTACGGCAAGCTGACCCTGAAGTTCATCTGCACCACCGGCAAGCTGCCCGTGCCCTGGCCCAC
CCTCGTGACCACCCTGACCTACGGCGTGCAGTGCTTCAGCCGCTACCCCGACCACATGAAGCAGCACGAC
TTCTTCAAGTCCGCCATGCCCGAAGGCTACGTCCAGGAGCGCACCATCTTCTTCAAGGACGACGGCAACT
ACAAGACCCGCGCCGAGGTGAAGTTCGAGGGCGACACCCTGGTGAACCGCATCGAGCTGAAGGGCATCGA
CTTCAAGGAGGACGGCAACATCCTGGGGCACAAGCTGGAGTACAACTACAACAGCCACAACGTCTATATC
ATGGCCGACAAGCAGAAGAACGGCATCAAGGTGAACTTCAAGATCCGCCACAACATCGAGGACGGCAGCG
TGCAGCTCGCCGACCACTACCAGCAGAACACCCCCATCGGCGACGGCCCCGTGCTGCTGCCCGACAACCA
CTACCTGAGCACCCAGTCCGCCCTGAGCAAAGACCCCAACGAGAAGCGCGATCACATGGTCCTGCTGGAG
TTCGTGACCGCCGCCGGGATCACTCTCGGCATGGACGAGCTGTACAAGTAGTTCTTTGATCCAACCTTTC
TTAAAACTTATACAACAATTTCCAACCTTTCTTAAAACTTATAATCACTTGTCCAACCTTTCTTAAAACT
TATACAACTGGATCCAACCTTTCTTAAAACTTATAACTAGTGAACGGGCCCATCGATGCTAGCAACTTGT
TTATTGCAGCTTATAATGGTTACAAATAAAGCAATAGCATCACAAATTTCACAAATAAAGCATTTTTTTC
ACTGCATTCTAGTTGTGGTTTGTCCAAACTCATCAATGTATCTTATCATGTCTGCGGACCGAGCGGCCGC
AGGAACCCCTAGTGATGGAGTTGGCCACTCCCTCTCTGCGCGCTCGCTCGCTCACTGAGGCCGGGCGACC
AAAGGTCGCCCGACGCCCGGGCTTTGCCCGGGCGGCCTCAGTGAGCGAGCGAGCGCGCAGCTGCCTGCAG
GGGCGCCTGATGCGGTATTTTCTCCTTACGCATCTGTGCGGTATTTCACACCGCATA
[95 nt withheld, positions 4748-4842]
T
[46 nt withheld, positions 4844-4889]
C
[141 nt withheld, positions 4891-5031]
CCTTTGACGTTGGAGTCCACGTTCTTT
[37 nt withheld, positions 5059-5095]
ACTCTATCTCGGGCTATTCTTTTGATTTATAAGGGATTTTGCCGATTTCGGTCTATTGGTTAAAAAATGA
GCTGATTTAACAAAAATTTAACGCGAATTTTAACAAAATATTAACGTTTACAATTTTATGGTGCACTCTC
AGTACAATCTGCTCTGATGCCGCATAGTTAAGCCAGCCCCGACACCCGCCAACACCCGCTGACGCGCCCT
GACGGGCTTGTCTGCTCCCGGCATCCGCTTACAGACAAGCTGTGACCGTCTCCGGGAGCTGCATGTGTCA
GAGGTTTTCACCGTCATCACCGAAACGCGCGAGACGAAAGGGCCTCGTGATACGCCTATTTTTATAGGTT
AATGTCATGATAATAATGGTTTCTTAGACGTCAGGTGGCACTTTTCGGGGAAATGTGCGCGGAACCCCTA
TTTGTTTATTTTTCTAAATACATTCAAATATGTATCCGCTCATGAGACAATAACCCTGATAAATGCTTCA
ATAATATTGAAAAAGGAAGAGTATGAGTATTCAACATTTCCGTGTCGCCCTTATTCCCTTTTTTGCGGCA
TTTTGCCTTCCTGTTTTTGCTCACCCAGAAACGCTGGTGAAAGTAAAAGATGCTGAAGATCAGTTGGGTG
CACGAGTGGGTTACATCGAACTGGATCTCAACAGCGGTAAGATCCTTGAGAGTTTTCGCCCCGAAGAACG
TTTTCCAATGATGAGCACTTTTAAAGTTCTGCTATGTGGCGCGGTATTATCCCTTATTGACGCCGGGCA
Features (pLannotate 1.2.2; 18 found; start..end, strand, type, name):
    775..1363    +  rep_origin     ori: high-copy-number ColE1/pMB1/pBR322/pUC origin of replication
   1436..1463    +  repeat_region  AAV2 ITR (fragment): inverted terminal repeat of adeno-associated virus serotype 2 inverted
   1492..1519    +  repeat_region  AAV2 ITR (fragment): inverted terminal repeat of adeno-associated virus serotype 2 inverted
   1569..1617    -  polyA_signal   poly(A) signal: synthetic polyadenylation signal
   1667..1793    -  ncRNA          3' miR-30a: sequence downstream of the 71-nt precursor of the human miR-30a microRNA (Zeng et al., 2002) miRNA
   1997..2707    -  CDS            mRuby3: mRuby3 is a basic (constitutively fluorescent) red fluorescent protein published in 2016, derived from Entacmaea quadricolor. It has low acid sensitivity.
   2729..2940    -  promoter       EF-1α core promoter: core promoter for human elongation factor EF-1α
   2985..3288    +  enhancer       CMV enhancer: human cytomegalovirus immediate early enhancer
   3289..3464    +  promoter       Mecp2 promoter (fragment): promoter for selective expression in neurons (Adachi et al., 2005; Gray et al., 2011)
   3532..4248    +  CDS            EGFP: EGFP is a basic (constitutively fluorescent) green fluorescent protein published in 1996, derived from Aequorea victoria. It is reported to be a rapidly-maturing weak dimer with moderate acid sensitivity.
   4404..4525    +  polyA_signal   SV40 poly(A) signal: SV40 polyadenylation signal
   4551..4691    +  repeat_region  AAV2 ITR: inverted terminal repeat of adeno-associated virus serotype 2 inverted
   4696..4747    -  misc_feature   bom (fragment): basis of mobility region from pBR322
   4766..5221    +  rep_origin     f1 ori (sequence partly withheld): f1 bacteriophage origin of replication; arrow indicates direction of (+) strand synthesis
   5222..5271    -  misc_feature   bom (fragment): basis of mobility region from pBR322
   5373..5408    -  CDS            rop (fragment): Rop protein, which maintains plasmids at low copy number; rop
   5503..5607    +  promoter       AmpR promoter: bla
   5608..604     +  CDS            AmpR (across the origin): β-lactamase; bla; confers resistance to ampicillin, carbenicillin, and related antibiotics
