[The description below was written by a language model from this plasmid's Addgene catalogue record and pLannotate feature annotations shown in this document.]
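Description:
pAAV-synmiR-9-mRuby-Pro-EGFP-4×17 is a 5,864 bp AAV transfer plasmid for mammalian expression, built on a pAAV backbone and classed as a synthetic-biology construct. It replicates in bacteria from a high-copy ColE1/pUC-type origin and is selected with ampicillin through the bla gene. An f1 phage origin is also present. The payload lies between AAV2 inverted terminal repeats, which allow the cassette to be packaged into recombinant AAV. The 3′ ITR is annotated in full, while the 5′ one was detected only as two short fragments. That may reflect how hard these repeats are to sequence and annotate rather than a real truncation.

The insert holds two divergent transcription units that together form a microRNA-based dosage compensation circuit. On the reverse strand, an EF-1α core promoter drives mRuby3. It is followed by a synthetic microRNA, synmiR-9, in a scaffold that includes miR-30a flanking sequence, and the unit ends in a synthetic poly(A) signal. On the forward strand, a CMV enhancer fused to a fragment of the Mecp2 promoter drives EGFP, terminated by the SV40 poly(A) signal. According to the insert name, the EGFP 3′ region carries the matching microRNA response elements (MRE9, "4×17"). These were not picked up by the automated annotation, and the record does not explain exactly what "4×17" means.

Because the microRNA and its target transcript come from the same DNA molecule, repressor levels should rise with copy number. This incoherent feed-forward arrangement is intended to keep EGFP output relatively constant across different gene doses. Red mRuby3 fluorescence, produced from the microRNA-bearing transcription unit, can serve as an indicator of delivered dosage, while EGFP stands in for a regulated cargo gene.
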