Addgene plasmid #218258: pAAV-synmiR-9-mRuby-Pro-EGFP-4×17
Purpose: Expresses EGFP in mammalian cells regulated by a synthetic microRNA-based dosage compensation circuit
Depositing lab: Michael Elowitz. Depositing organization: California Institute of Technology.
Backbone
  Vector backbone: pAAV
  Backbone size w/o insert (bp): 3041
  Total vector size (bp): 5864
  Vector type: Mammalian Expression, AAV, Synthetic Biology
Growth in bacteria
  Bacterial resistance: Ampicillin, 100 μg/mL
  Growth temperature: 37°C
  Growth strain: NEB Stable
  Copy number: High Copy
Gene/Insert
  Gene/Insert name: synPolyA-synmiR9-mRuby-EF1a-CMVe_MeP-EGFP-MRE9_4×17
  Species: H. sapiens (human)
  Cloning method: Restriction Enzyme; 5′ cloning site MluI (not destroyed); 3′ cloning site PspOMI (not destroyed)
  Sequencing primers: 5′ pBR322ori-F; 3′ SV40pA-R
Terms and licenses: Academic/Nonprofit Terms; Industry Terms: Not Available to Industry
How to cite: pAAV-synmiR-9-mRuby-Pro-EGFP-4×17 was a gift from Michael Elowitz (Addgene plasmid # 218258 ; http://n2t.net/addgene:218258 ; RRID:Addgene_218258)
